Addgene plasmid #79931: pCMV-EPN-16
Purpose: Late1-I3-01-myc-22GS-CaaX4
Depositing lab: Neil King. Depositing organization: University of Washington. Publication: Designed proteins induce the formation of nanocage-containing extracellular vesicles. Votteler J, Ogohara C, Yi S, Hsia Y, Nattermann U, Belnap DM, King NP, Sundquist WI. Nature. 2016 Dec 8;540(7632):292-295. doi: 10.1038/nature20607. Epub 2016 Nov 30. PubMed 27919066.
Backbone
  Vector backbone: pCMV
  Backbone size w/o insert (bp): 5443
  Modifications to backbone: Inserts were cloned into the Kpn1 and Xho1 sites
  Vector type: Mammalian Expression, Bacterial Expression
  Selectable markers: Neomycin (select with G418)
Growth in bacteria
  Bacterial resistance: Ampicillin, 100 μg/mL
  Growth temperature: 37°C
  Growth strain: DH5alpha
  Copy number: High Copy
Gene/Insert
  Gene/Insert name: EPN-16
Terms and licenses: Academic/Nonprofit Terms; Industry Terms: Not Available to Industry
How to cite: pCMV-EPN-16 was a gift from Neil King (Addgene plasmid # 79931 ; http://n2t.net/addgene:79931 ; RRID:Addgene_79931)
