[The description below was written by a language model from this plasmid's Addgene catalogue record.]
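Description:
pCMV-EPN-16 is a mammalian expression plasmid built on a pCMV backbone (about 5.4 kb without insert), with the EPN-16 coding sequence cloned between the KpnI and XhoI sites. It is maintained as a high-copy plasmid in E. coli under ampicillin selection, and it carries a neomycin resistance marker that allows G418 selection of transfected mammalian cells. The record also lists bacterial expression as a vector type, but no feature table is provided, so the origin of replication, polyadenylation signal and exact promoter elements are not documented. The backbone name implies a CMV promoter driving the insert.

The insert encodes one of a series of designed "enveloped protein nanocage" (EPN) constructs, summarised in the record as Late1-I3-01-myc-22GS-CaaX4. Reading this architecture in order, it has a late-domain-type motif at the N-terminus, the I3-01 designed self-assembling nanocage subunit, a myc epitope tag for detection, a 22-residue glycine-serine linker, and a C-terminal CaaX motif. CaaX boxes direct prenylation and so provide membrane anchoring, while late domains of the kind found in viral structural proteins recruit the cellular ESCRT machinery for membrane scission. Together with the self-assembling core, these elements supply the membrane binding, assembly and budding functions explored in the associated study, in which designed proteins drove release of nanocage-containing extracellular vesicles from cells. This variant appears to test an alternative arrangement or choice of these modules. The record does not state the exact identity of the "Late1" and "CaaX4" sequences.

The plasmid is typically used for transient transfection of cultured mammalian cells to assess nanocage assembly and vesicle release.
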