>Addgene plasmid #79931 | pCMV-EPN-16 | depositor partial sequence | sequence record 150564 | EPN-16
CTAGAATTATCGATCCGGAGGTACCATGCTGCAGTCTCGTCCGGAACCGACCGCACCGCCGGAAGAATCT
TTCCGTTCTGGTGTTGAAACCACCACGCCACCGCAAAAACAGGAGCCGATCGACAAAGAACTGTACCCGC
TGACCTCTCTGCGTTCTCTGTTCGGTAACGACCCGTCTTCTCAGAAGATCGAAGAGCTGTTCAAGAAACA
CAAGATCGTTGCCGTGCTGCGTGCCAATAGTGTGGAAGAAGCGAAAAAGAAAGCGCTGGCGGTTTTCCTG
GGCGGCGTTCATCTGATTGAAATTACCTTTACCGTGCCGGATGCGGATACCGTGATTAAGGAACTGAGCT
TTCTGAAGGAAATGGGCGCGATTATTGGTGCGGGCACCGTGACCAGCGTGGAGCAGTGCCGTAAAGCGGT
GGAAAGTGGCGCCGAATTCATTGTGAGTCCGCACCTGGACGAGGAAATTAGCCAATTTTGCAAGGAGAAG
GGTGTGTTCTATATGCCAGGCGTTATGACCCCGACCGAACTGGTGAAAGCCATGAAACTGGGCCATACCA
TCTTAAAACTGTTTCCGGGTGAGGTGGTGGGTCCGCAGTTTGTTAAAGCGATGAAAGGTCCGTTTCCGAA
TGTGAAATTTGTGCCAACCGGCGGTGTTAATCTGGACAATGTGTGCGAATGGTTCAAAGCGGGCGTGCTG
GCCGTGGGCGTGGGCAGCGCGTTAGTGAAAGGCACCCCGGTGGAAGTGGCGGAAAAGGCCAAGGCGTTCG
TTGAGAAGATTCGTGGCTGCACCGAACAGAAGCTGATCTCCGAAGAAGACCTGGGCAGCGGCAGTGGCGA
CGGCGGTCGTGGTAGCCGTGGCGGCGATGGTAGCGGCGGTAGCAGCGGTGCACAAGAGTTCATTCACCAG
TTTCTGTGTAACCCGCTGTGACTCGAGAAGCTTGCTAGCAGATCTT
