>Addgene plasmid #79931 | pCMV-EPN-16 | addgene partial sequence | sequence record 162320 | Bglob-pA-R 5'-ttttggcagagggaaaaaga-3'
AGCGGGTTACACAGAAACTGGTGAATGAACTCTTGTGCACCGCTGCTACCGCCGCTACCATCGCCGCCAC
GGCTACCACGACCGCCGTCGCCACTGCCGCTGCCCAGGTCTTCTTCGGAGATCAGCTTCTGTTCGGTGCA
GCCACGAATCTTCTCAACGAACGCCTTGGCCTTTTCCGCCACTTCCACCGGGGTGCCTTTCACTAACGCG
CTGCCCACGCCCACGGCCAGCACGCCCGCTTTGAACCATTCGCACACATTGTCCAGATTAACACCGCCGG
TTGGCACAAATTTCACATTCGGAAACGGACCTTTCATCGCTTTAACAAACTGCGGACCCACCACCTCACC
CGGAAACAGTTTTAAGATGGTATGGCCCAGTTTCATGGCTTTCACCAGTTCGGTCGGGGTCATAACGCCT
GGCATATAGAACACACCCTTCTCCTTGCAAAATTGGCTAATTTCCTCGTCCAGGTGCGGACTCACAATGA
ATTCGGCGCCACTTTCCACCGCTTTACGGCACTGCTCCACGCTGGTCACGGTGCCCGCACCAATAATCGC
GCCCATTTCCTTCAGAAAGCTCAGTTCCTTAATCACGGTATCCGCATCCGGCACGGTAAAGGTAATTTCA
ATCAGATGAACGCCGCCCAGGAAAACCGCCAGCGCTTTCTTTTTCGCTTCTTCCACACTATTGGCACGCA
GCACGGCAACGATCTTGTGTTTCTTGAACAGCTCTTCGATCTTCTGAGAAGACGGGTCGTTACCGAACAG
AGAACGCAGAGAGGTCAGCGGGTACAGTTCTTTGTCGATCGGCTCCTGTTTTTGCGGTGGCGTGGTGGTT
TCAACACCAGAACGGAAAGATTCTTCCGGCGGTGCGGTCGGTTCCGGACGAGACTGCAGCATGGTACCTC
CGGATCGATAATTCTAGAGGGC
